Addgene plasmid #12019: pAG192 PIK3CG 3'UTR
Depositing lab: David Bartel. Depositing organization: Whitehead Institute for Biomedical Research. Publication: The widespread impact of mammalian MicroRNAs on mRNA repression and evolution. Farh KK, Grimson A, Jan C, Lewis BP, Johnston WK, Lim LP, Burge CB, Bartel DP. Science. 2005 Dec 16. 310(5755):1817-21. 10.1126/science.1121158 PubMed 16308420.
Backbone
  Vector backbone: pIS2
  Backbone manufacturer: pIS2 derived from pRL-SV40 (Promega)
  Backbone size w/o insert (bp): 3700
  Vector type: Mammalian Expression, Luciferase
Growth in bacteria
  Bacterial resistance: Ampicillin, 100 μg/mL
  Growth temperature: 37°C
  Growth strain: DH5alpha
  Copy number: High Copy
Gene/Insert
  Gene/Insert name: N23 3'UTR (alt name: PIK3CG)
  Species: H. sapiens (human)
  Insert size (bp): 600
  GenBank ID: NM_002649
  Entrez Gene: PIK3CG (a.k.a. IMD97, PI3CG, PI3K, PI3Kgamma, PIK3, p110gamma, p120-PI3K)
  Cloning method: Restriction Enzyme; 5′ cloning site SacI (not destroyed); 3′ cloning site SpeI (not destroyed)
  Sequencing primers: 5′ EBV rev primer (GTGGTTTGTCCAAACTCATC)
Terms and licenses: Academic/Nonprofit Terms; Industry Terms: Not Available to Industry
Depositor comments: PIK3CG 3'UTR in renilla luciferase reporter plasmid.
How to cite: pAG192 PIK3CG 3'UTR was a gift from David Bartel (Addgene plasmid # 12019 ; http://n2t.net/addgene:12019 ; RRID:Addgene_12019)
