[The description below was written by a language model from this plasmid's Addgene catalogue record and pLannotate feature annotations shown in this document.]
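Description:
pAG192 PIK3CG 3'UTR is a mammalian Renilla luciferase reporter plasmid built on pIS2, a derivative of the commercial pRL-SV40 vector. It carries about 600 bp of the 3' untranslated region of human PIK3CG, the gene for the p110γ catalytic subunit of PI3-kinase; the insert is also listed as "N23 3'UTR". The depositor's full sequence is 4,328 nt, consistent with a roughly 3.7 kb backbone plus the insert. In bacteria the plasmid is maintained through a high-copy ColE1/pUC-type origin and selected with ampicillin via the β-lactamase gene and its native promoter.

The reporter unit is driven by the SV40 enhancer and early promoter, followed by a chimeric β-globin/immunoglobulin heavy chain intron that promotes efficient processing and expression of the transcript. A T7 promoter lies just upstream of the Renilla luciferase coding sequence and would allow in vitro transcription. The PIK3CG fragment was cloned between SacI and SpeI sites, both retained. It is not annotated in the feature table, but the unannotated gap between the end of the luciferase ORF and the SV40 polyadenylation signal fits its expected position as the 3'UTR of the luciferase mRNA. The poly(A) signal and an adjacent short large T antigen fragment are annotated on the reverse strand, which reflects how that SV40 segment is conventionally annotated.

Because the human UTR is fused to the reporter message, luciferase output reports post-transcriptional regulation acting through that UTR. The associated publication concerns microRNA-mediated mRNA repression in mammals, so the construct is suited to testing microRNA targeting of PIK3CG sequences in transfected cells. The record does not state which microRNA or target sites were examined.
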