Features (pLannotate 1.2.2; 9 found; start..end, strand, type, name):
     62..419     +  promoter       SV40 promoter: SV40 enhancer and early promoter
    489..621     +  intron         chimeric intron: chimera between introns from human β-globin and immunoglobulin heavy chain genes
    666..684     +  promoter       T7 promoter: promoter for bacteriophage T7 RNA polymerase
    694..1629    +  CDS            Rluc: luciferase from the anthozoan coelenterate Renilla reniformis (sea pansy)
   2283..2404    -  polyA_signal   SV40 poly(A) signal: SV40 polyadenylation signal
   2427..2495    -  CDS            large T antigen (fragment): large T antigen from SV40 (simian virus 40)
   2537..2641    +  promoter       AmpR promoter: bla
   2642..3502    +  CDS            AmpR: β-lactamase; bla; confers resistance to ampicillin, carbenicillin, and related antibiotics
   3673..4261    +  rep_origin     ori: high-copy-number ColE1/pMB1/pBR322/pUC origin of replication
>Addgene plasmid #12019 | pAG192 PIK3CG 3'UTR | depositor full sequence | sequence record 7177 | Author sequence
AGATCTGCGCAGCACCATGGCCTGAAATAACCTCTGAAAGAGGAACTTGGTTAGGTACCTTCTGAGGCGG
AAAGAACCAGCTGTGGAATGTGTGTCAGTTAGGGTGTGGAAAGTCCCCAGGCTCCCCAGCAGGCAGAAGT
ATGCAAAGCATGCATCTCAATTAGTCAGCAACCAGGTGTGGAAAGTCCCCAGGCTCCCCAGCAGGCAGAA
GTATGCAAAGCATGCATCTCAATTAGTCAGCAACCATAGTCCCGCCCCTAACTCCGCCCATCCCGCCCCT
AACTCCGCCCAGTTCCGCCCATTCTCCGCCCCATGGCTGACTAATTTTTTTTATTTATGCAGAGGCCGAG
GCCGCCTCGGCCTCTGAGCTATTCCAGAAGTAGTGAGGAGGCTTTTTTGGAGGCCTAGGCTTTTGCAAAA
AGCTTGATTCTTCTGACACAACAGTCTCGAACTTAAGCTGCAGAAGTTGGTCGTGAGGCACTGGGCAGGT
AAGTATCAAGGTTACAAGACAGGTTTAAGGAGACCAATAGAAACTGGGCTTGTCGAGACAGAGAAGACTC
TTGCGTTTCTGATAGGCACCTATTGGTCTTACTGACATCCACTTTGCCTTTCTCTCCACAGGTGTCCACT
CCCAGTTCAATTACAGCTCTTAAGGCTAGAGTACTTAATACGACTCACTATAGGCTAGCCACCATGACTT
CGAAAGTTTATGATCCAGAACAAAGGAAACGGATGATAACTGGTCCGCAGTGGTGGGCCAGATGTAAACA
AATGAATGTTCTTGATTCATTTATTAATTATTATGATTCAGAAAAACATGCAGAAAATGCTGTTATTTTT
TTACATGGTAACGCGGCCTCTTCTTATTTATGGCGACATGTTGTGCCACATATTGAGCCAGTAGCGCGGT
GTATTATACCAGACCTTATTGGTATGGGCAAATCAGGCAAATCTGGTAATGGTTCTTATAGGTTACTTGA
TCATTACAAATATCTTACTGCATGGTTTGAACTTCTTAATTTACCAAAGAAGATCATTTTTGTCGGCCAT
GATTGGGGTGCTTGTTTGGCATTTCATTATAGCTATGAGCATCAAGATAAGATCAAAGCAATAGTTCACG
CTGAAAGTGTAGTAGATGTGATTGAATCATGGGATGAATGGCCTGATATTGAAGAAGATATTGCGTTGAT
CAAATCTGAAGAAGGAGAAAAAATGGTTTTGGAGAATAACTTCTTCGTGGAAACCATGTTGCCATCAAAA
ATCATGAGAAAGTTAGAACCAGAAGAATTTGCAGCATATCTTGAACCATTCAAAGAGAAAGGTGAAGTTC
GTCGTCCAACATTATCATGGCCTCGTGAAATCCCGTTAGTAAAAGGTGGTAAACCTGACGTTGTACAAAT
TGTTAGGAATTATAATGCTTATCTACGTGCAAGTGATGATTTACCAAAAATGTTTATTGAATCGGACCCA
GGATTCTTTTCCAATGCTATTGTTGAAGGTGCCAAGAAGTTTCCTAATACTGAATTTGTCAAAGTAAAAG
GTCTTCATTTTTCGCAAGAAGATGCACCTGATGAAATGGGAAAATATATCAAATCGTTCGTTGAGCGAGT
TCTCAAAAATGAACAATAATTCTAGGAGCTCATGATGCTTCCAAACATCTCCTTAGTGTCTGCAGGTGTT
AGTGGTGTGCTAAAAGCAAGGAAAGCGAGTTAGTCTTTTCAGTGTCTTTTGCAATTCAATTCTTTTGTCA
TGTATAACTGAGACACACAAACACAGCAGGAGAAATCTAAACCGTTGTGCCTTGACCTTCCTCTGCTGGT
CTTGTTCCAGGGTTATGAATATGAAAAAATAGAGATGAGACTTTTTGTGTCAACTCTGTCCACAAGAGTG
AGTTATCTAGTATGATTAGTATAGCTTTCTCCAGCATGGCAGCAGGAAGTAACTACAGGGCCTCTTTTAT
GCCTGACATTTCTTCCCTTCCTTTTTCCCTGCCTCCCTTTTTCATCAATTGCAATGCTCCCACAACTCTT
TACAGACTTGTGAAATCTTCAAGAACACCTTTACTCTATAACTCAAAAATTAGTTGAAAAATAATTACTT
CTCAAGGATTATTAGAATCTTAGGTACTTATTTGTAAAGATGTTTAGTGACTTTTTTTTCAAGTATCTTA
TTAAAGGAGGCATTCTAGAAAATATGAATTAGTTTCCAAATGCCTTAATTTTAAACTTTGGCCTGAACAG
TTTTTACTAGTGTTCTAGAGCGGCCGCTTCGAGCAGACATGATAAGATACATTGATGAGTTTGGACAAAC
CACAACTAGAATGCAGTGAAAAAAATGCTTTATTTGTGAAATTTGTGATGCTATTGCTTTATTTGTAACC
ATTATAAGCTGCAATAAACAAGTTAACAACAACAATTGCATTCATTTTATGTTTCAGGTTCAGGGGGAGG
TGTGGGAGGTTTTTTAAAGCAAGTAAAACCTCTACAAATGTGGTAAAATCGATAAGGATCCAGGTGGCAC
TTTTCGGGGAAATGTGCGCGGAACCCCTATTTGTTTATTTTTCTAAATACATTCAAATATGTATCCGCTC
ATGAGACAATAACCCTGATAAATGCTTCAATAATATTGAAAAAGGAAGAGTATGAGTATTCAACATTTCC
GTGTCGCCCTTATTCCCTTTTTTGCGGCATTTTGCCTTCCTGTTTTTGCTCACCCAGAAACGCTGGTGAA
AGTAAAAGATGCTGAAGATCAGTTGGGTGCACGAGTGGGTTACATCGAACTGGATCTCAACAGCGGTAAG
ATCCTTGAGAGTTTTCGCCCCGAAGAACGTTTTCCAATGATGAGCACTTTTAAAGTTCTGCTATGTGGCG
CGGTATTATCCCGTATTGACGCCGGGCAAGAGCAACTCGGTCGCCGCATACACTATTCTCAGAATGACTT
GGTTGAGTACTCACCAGTCACAGAAAAGCATCTTACGGATGGCATGACAGTAAGAGAATTATGCAGTGCT
GCCATAACCATGAGTGATAACACTGCGGCCAACTTACTTCTGACAACGATCGGAGGACCGAAGGAGCTAA
CCGCTTTTTTGCACAACATGGGGGATCATGTAACTCGCCTTGATCGTTGGGAACCGGAGCTGAATGAAGC
CATACCAAACGACGAGCGTGACACCACGATGCCTGTAGCAATGGCAACAACGTTGCGCAAACTATTAACT
GGCGAACTACTTACTCTAGCTTCCCGGCAACAATTAATAGACTGGATGGAGGCGGATAAAGTTGCAGGAC
CACTTCTGCGCTCGGCCCTTCCGGCTGGCTGGTTTATTGCTGATAAATCTGGAGCCGGTGAGCGTGGGTC
TCGCGGTATCATTGCAGCACTGGGGCCAGATGGTAAGCCCTCCCGTATCGTAGTTATCTACACGACGGGG
AGTCAGGCAACTATGGATGAACGAAATAGACAGATCGCTGAGATAGGTGCCTCACTGATTAAGCATTGGT
AACTGTCAGACCAAGTTTACTCATATATACTTTAGATTGATTTAAAACTTCATTTTTAATTTAAAAGGAT
CTAGGTGAAGATCCTTTTTGATAATCTCATGACCAAAATCCCTTAACGTGAGTTTTCGTTCCACTGAGCG
TCAGACCCCGTAGAAAAGATCAAAGGATCTTCTTGAGATCCTTTTTTTCTGCGCGTAATCTGCTGCTTGC
AAACAAAAAAACCACCGCTACCAGCGGTGGTTTGTTTGCCGGATCAAGAGCTACCAACTCTTTTTCCGAA
GGTAACTGGCTTCAGCAGAGCGCAGATACCAAATACTGTTCTTCTAGTGTAGCCGTAGTTAGGCCACCAC
TTCAAGAACTCTGTAGCACCGCCTACATACCTCGCTCTGCTAATCCTGTTACCAGTGGCTGCTGCCAGTG
GCGATAAGTCGTGTCTTACCGGGTTGGACTCAAGACGATAGTTACCGGATAAGGCGCAGCGGTCGGGCTG
AACGGGGGGTTCGTGCACACAGCCCAGCTTGGAGCGAACGACCTACACCGAACTGAGATACCTACAGCGT
GAGCTATGAGAAAGCGCCACGCTTCCCGAAGGGAGAAAGGCGGACAGGTATCCGGTAAGCGGCAGGGTCG
GAACAGGAGAGCGCACGAGGGAGCTTCCAGGGGGAAACGCCTGGTATCTTTATAGTCCTGTCGGGTTTCG
CCACCTCTGACTTGAGCGTCGATTTTTGTGATGCTCGTCAGGGGGGCGGAGCCTATGGAAAAACGCCAGC
AACGCGGCCTTTTTACGGTTCCTGGCCTTTTGCTGGCCTTTTGCTCACATGGCTCGAC
