>Addgene plasmid #12019 | pAG192 PIK3CG 3'UTR | addgene partial sequence | sequence record 18612 | EBV-Rev 5'-GTGGTTTGTCCAAACTCATC-3'
NNNNNNGTCTGCTCNNNCGGCCGCTCTAGAACAACTAGTAAAAACTGTTCAGGCCAAAGTTTAAAATTAA
GGCATTTGGAAACTAATTCATATTTTCTAGAATGCCTCCTTTAATAAGATACTTGAAAAAAAAGTCACTA
AACATCTTTACAAATAAGTACCTAAGATTCTAATAATCCTTGAGAAGTAATTATTTTTCAACTAATTTTT
GAGTTATAGAGTAAAGGTGTTCTTGAAGATTTCACAAGTCTGTAAAGAGTTGTGGGAGCATTGCAATTGA
TGAAAAAGGGAGGCAGGGAAAAAGGAAGGGAAGAAATGTCAGGCATAAAAGAGGCCCTGTAGTTACTTCC
TGCTGCCATGCTGGAGAAAGCTATACTAATCATACTAGATAACTCACTCTTGTGGACAGAGTTGACACAA
AAAGTCTCATCTCTATTTTTTCATATTCATAACCCTGGAACAAGACCAGCAGAGGAAGGTCAAGGCACAA
CGGTTTAGATTTCTCCTGCTGTGTTTGTGTGTCTCAGTTATACATGACAAAAGAATTGAATTGCAAAAGA
CACTGAAAAGACTAACTCGCTTTCCTTGCTTTTAGCACACCACTAACACCTGCAGACACTAAGGAGATGT
TTGGAAGCATCATGAGCTCCTAGAATTATTGTTCATTTTTGAGAACTCGCTCAACGAACGATTTGATATA
TTTTCCCATTTCATCNNNNNGCATCNTNNTGCGAAAAATGANNAACNTTTNNNTTTNANNNANNTNNNTN
NTAAGNNANNTNNNTNNGCANCNTNCANNNANNNNNNNTNGNAAAGANANNCNGGNNCNNNNNNNNNNNN
NNNNNNGNNNNNNNNNNNNNNNNNNNNNNNNNNNNANNNNNANNTNNCNNNNNNNTNNNNNNNANNNNNN
NNNNNGNN
